>Addgene plasmid #113625 | 7h sgRNA for 4-μHOM reporter | depositor partial sequence | sequence record 214475 | sgRNA insert
GAAGCACTGCACGCCGTAAT
