>Addgene plasmid #113625 | 7h sgRNA for 4-μHOM reporter | addgene partial sequence | sequence record 218261 | Addgene Partial NGS Result
CGAGGCGGAGAGGTGCGGCGGCAGCCAATCAGAGCGGCGCGCTCCGAAAGTTTCCTTTTATGGCGAGGCG
GCGGCGGCGGCGGCCCTATAAAAAGCGAAGCGCGCGGCGGGCGGGAGTCGCTGCGCGCTGCCTTCGCCCC
GTGCCCCGCTCCGCCGCCGCCTCGCGCCGCCCGCCCCGGCTCTGACTGACCGCGTTACTCCCACAGGTGA
GCGGGCGGGACGGCCCTTCTCCTCCGGGCTGTAATTAGCTGAGCAAGAGGTAAGGGTTTAAGGGATGGTT
GGTTGGTGGGGTATTAATGTTTAATTACCTGGAGCACCTGCCTGAAATCACTTTTTTTCAGGTTGGACCG
GTGCCACCATGGACTATAAGGACCACGACGGAGACTACAAGGATCATGATATTGATTACAAAGACGATGA
CGATAAGATGGCCCCAAAGAAGAAGCGGAAGGTCGGTATCCACGGAGTCCCAGCAGCCGACAAGAAGTAC
AGCATCGGCCTGGACATCGGCACCAACTCTGTGGGCTGGGCCGTGATCACCGACGAGTACAAGGTGCCCA
GCAAGAAATTCAAGGTGCTGGGCAACACCGACCGGCACAGCATCAAGAAGAACCTGATCGGAGCCCTGCT
GTTCGACAGCGGCGAAACAGCCGAGGCCACCCGGCTGAAGAGAACCGCCAGAAGAAGATACACCAGACGG
AAGAACCGGATCTGCTATCTGCAAGAGATCTTCAGCAACGAGATGGCCAAGGTGGACGACAGCTTCTTCC
ACAGACTGGAAGAGTCCTTCCTGGTGGAAGAGGATAAGAAGCACGAGCGGCACCCCATCTTCGGCAACAT
CGTGGACGAGGTGGCCTACCACGAGAAGTACCCCACCATCTACCACCTGAGAAAGAAACTGGTGGACAGC
ACCGACAAGGCCGACCTGCGGCTGATCTATCTGGCCCTGGCCCACATGATCAAGTTCCGGGGCCACTTCC
TGATCGAGGGCGACCTGAACCCCGACAACAGCGACGTGGACAAGCTGTTCATCCAGCTGGTGCAGACCTA
CAACCAGCTGTTCGAGGAAAACCCCATCAACGCCAGCGGCGTGGACGCCAAGGCCATCCTGTCTGCCAGA
CTGAGCAAGAGCAGACGGCTGGAAAATCTGATCGCCCAGCTGCCCGGCGAGAAGAAGAATGGCCTGTTCG
GAAACCTGATTGCCCTGAGCCTGGGCCTGACCCCCAACTTCAAGAGCAACTTCGACCTGGCCGAGGATGC
CAAACTGCAGCTGAGCAAGGACACCTACGACGACGACCTGGACAACCTGCTGGCCCAGATCGGCGACCAG
TACGCCGACCTGTTTCTGGCCGCCAAGAACCTGTCCGACGCCATCCTGCTGAGCGACATCCTGAGAGTGA
ACACCGAGATCACCAAGGCCCCCCTGAGCGCCTCTATGATCAAGAGATACGACGAGCACCACCAGGACCT
GACCCTGCTGAAAGCTCTCGTGCGGCAGCAGCTGCCTGAGAAGTACAAAGAGATTTTCTTCGACCAGAGC
AAGAACGGCTACGCCGGCTACATTGACGGCGGAGCCAGCCAGGAAGAGTTCTACAAGTTCATCAAGCCCA
TCCTGGAAAAGATGGACGGCACCGAGGAACTGCTCGTGAAGCTGAACAGAGAGGACCTGCTGCGGAAGCA
GCGGACCTTCGACAACGGCAGCATCCCCCACCAGATCCACCTGGGAGAGCTGCACGCCATTCTGCGGCGG
CAGGAAGATTTTTACCCATTCCTGAAGGACAACCGGGAAAAGATCGAGAAGATCCTGACCTTCCGCATCC
CCTACTACGTGGGCCCTCTGGCCAGGGGAAACAGCAGATTCGCCTGGATGACCAGAAAGAGCGAGGAAAC
CATCACCCCCTGGAACTTCGAGGAAGTGGTGGACAAGGGCGCTTCCGCCCAGAGCTTCATCGAGCGGATG
ACCAACTTCGATAAGAACCTGCCCAACGAGAAGGTGCTGCCCAAGCACAGCCTGCTGTACGAGTACTTCA
CCGTGTATAACGAGCTGACCAAAGTGAAATACGTGACCGAGGGAATGAGAAAGCCCGCCTTCCTGAGCGG
CGAGCAGAAAAAGGCCATCGTGGACCTGCTGTTCAAGACCAACCGGAAAGTGACCGTGAAGCAGCTGAAA
GAGGACTACTTCAAGAAAATCGAGTGCTTCGACTCCGTGGAAATCTCCGGCGTGGAAGATCGGTTCAACG
CCTCCCTGGGCACATACCACGATCTGCTGAAAATTATCAAGGACAAGGACTTCCTGGACAATGAGGAAAA
CGAGGACATTCTGGAAGATATCGTGCTGACCCTGACACTGTTTGAGGACAGAGAGATGATCGAGGAACGG
CTGAAAACCTATGCCCACCTGTTCGACGACAAAGTGATGAAGCAGCTGAAGCGGCGGAGATACACCGGCT
GGGGCAGGCTGAGCCGGAAGCTGATCAACGGCATCCGGGACAAGCAGTCCGGCAAGACAATCCTGGATTT
CCTGAAGTCCGACGGCTTCGCCAACAGAAACTTCATGCAGCTGATCCACGACGACAGCCTGACCTTTAAA
GAGGACATCCAGAAAGCCCAGGTGTCCGGCCAGGGCGATAGCCTGCACGAGCACATTGCCAATCTGGCCG
GCAGCCCCGCCATTAAGAAGGGCATCCTGCAGACAGTGAAGGTGGTGGACGAGCTCGTGAAAGTGATGGG
CCGGCACAAGCCCGAGAACATCGTGATCGAAATGGCCAGAGAGAACCAGACCACCCAGAAGGGACAGAAG
AACAGCCGCGAGAGAATGAAGCGGATCGAAGAGGGCATCAAAGAGCTGGGCAGCCAGATCCTGAAAGAAC
ACCCCGTGGAAAACACCCAGCTGCAGAACGAGAAGCTGTACCTGTACTACCTGCAGAATGGGCGGGATAT
GTACGTGGACCAGGAACTGGACATCAACCGGCTGTCCGACTACGATGTGGACCATATCGTGCCTCAGAGC
TTTCTGAAGGACGACTCCATCGACAACAAGGTGCTGACCAGAAGCGACAAGAACCGGGGCAAGAGCGACA
ACGTGCCCTCCGAAGAGGTCGTGAAGAAGATGAAGAACTACTGGCGGCAGCTGCTGAACGCCAAGCTGAT
TACCCAGAGAAAGTTCGACAATCTGACCAAGGCCGAGAGAGGCGGCCTGAGCGAACTGGATAAGGCCGGC
TTCATCAAGAGACAGCTGGTGGAAACCCGGCAGATCACAAAGCACGTGGCACAGATCCTGGACTCCCGGA
TGAACACTAAGTACGACGAGAATGACAAGCTGATCCGGGAAGTGAAAGTGATCACCCTGAAGTCCAAGCT
GGTGTCCGATTTCCGGAAGGATTTCCAGTTTTACAAAGTGCGCGAGATCAACAACTACCACCACGCCCAC
GACGCCTACCTGAACGCCGTCGTGGGAACCGCCCTGATCAAAAAGTACCCTAAGCTGGAAAGCGAGTTCG
TGTACGGCGACTACAAGGTGTACGACGTGCGGAAGATGATCGCCAAGAGCGAGCAGGAAATCGGCAAGGC
TACCGCCAAGTACTTCTTCTACAGCAACATCATGAACTTTTTCAAGACCGAGATTACCCTGGCCAACGGC
GAGATCCGGAAGCGGCCTCTGATCGAGACAAACGGCGAAACCGGGGAGATCGTGTGGGATAAGGGCCGGG
ATTTTGCCACCGTGCGGAAAGTGCTGAGCATGCCCCAAGTGAATATCGTGAAAAAGACCGAGGTGCAGAC
AGGCGGCTTCAGCAAAGAGTCTATCCTGCCCAAGAGGAACAGCGATAAGCTGATCGCCAGAAAGAAGGAC
TGGGACCCTAAGAAGTACGGCGGCTTCGACAGCCCCACCGTGGCCTATTCTGTGCTGGTGGTGGCCAAAG
TGGAAAAGGGCAAGTCCAAGAAACTGAAGAGTGTGAAAGAGCTGCTGGGGATCACCATCATGGAAAGAAG
CAGCTTCGAGAAGAATCCCATCGACTTTCTGGAAGCCAAGGGCTACAAAGAAGTGAAAAAGGACCTGATC
ATCAAGCTGCCTAAGTACTCCCTGTTCGAGCTGGAAAACGGCCGGAAGAGAATGCTGGCCTCTGCCGGCG
AACTGCAGAAGGGAAACGAACTGGCCCTGCCCTCCAAATATGTGAACTTCCTGTACCTGGCCAGCCACTA
TGAGAAGCTGAAGGGCTCCCCCGAGGATAATGAGCAGAAACAGCTGTTTGTGGAACAGCACAAGCACTAC
CTGGACGAGATCATCGAGCAGATCAGCGAGTTCTCCAAGAGAGTGATCCTGGCCGACGCTAATCTGGACA
AAGTGCTGTCCGCCTACAACAAGCACCGGGATAAGCCCATCAGAGAGCAGGCCGAGAATATCATCCACCT
GTTTACCCTGACCAATCTGGGAGCCCCTGCCGCCTTCAAGTACTTTGACACCACCATCGACCGGAAGAGG
TACACCAGCACCAAAGAGGTGCTGGACGCCACCCTGATCCACCAGAGCATCACCGGCCTGTACGAGACAC
GGATCGACCTGTCTCAGCTGGGAGGCGACAAAAGGCCGGCGGCCACGAAAAAGGCCGGCCAGGCAAAAAA
GAAAAAGTAAGAATTCCTAGAGCTCGCTGATCAGCCTCGACTGTGCCTTCTAGTTGCCAGCCATCTGTTG
TTTGCCCCTCCCCCGTGCCTTCCTTGACCCTGGAAGGTGCCACTCCCACTGTCCTTTCCTAATAAAATGA
GGAAATTGCATCGCATTGTCTGAGTAGGTGTCATTCTATTCTGGGGGGTGGGGTGGGGCAGGACAGCAAG
GGGGAGGATTGGGAAGAGAATAGCAGGCATGCTGGGGAGCGGCCGCAGGAACCCCTAGTGATGGAGTTGG
CCACTCCCTCTCTGCGCGCTCGCTCGCTCACTGAGGCCGGGCGACCAAAGGTCGCCCGACGCCCGGGCTT
TGCCCGGGCGGCCTCAGTGAGCGAGCGAGCGCGCAGCTGCCTGCAGGGGCGCCTGATGCGGTATTTTCTC
CTTACGCATCTGTGCGGTATTTCACACCGCATA
[95 nt withheld, positions 5074-5168]
T
[46 nt withheld, positions 5170-5215]
C
[141 nt withheld, positions 5217-5357]
CCTTTGACGTTGGAGTCCACGTTCTTT
[37 nt withheld, positions 5385-5421]
ACTCTATCTCGGGCTATTCTTTTGATTTATAAGGGATTTTGCCGATTTCGGTCTATTGGTTAAAAAATGA
GCTGATTTAACAAAAATTTAACGCGAATTTTAACAAAATATTAACGTTTACAATTTTATGGTGCACTCTC
AGTACAATCTGCTCTGATGCCGCATAGTTAAGCCAGCCCCGACACCCGCCAACACCCGCTGACGCGCCCT
GACGGGCTTGTCTGCTCCCGGCATCCGCTTACAGACAAGCTGTGACCGTCTCCGGGAGCTGCATGTGTCA
GAGGTTTTCACCGTCATCACCGAAACGCGCGAGACGAAAGGGCCTCGTGATACGCCTATTTTTATAGGTT
AATGTCATGATAATAATGGTTTCTTAGACGTCAGGTGGCACTTTTCGGGGAAATGTGCGCGGAACCCCTA
TTTGTTTATTTTTCTAAATACATTCAAATATGTATCCGCTCATGAGACAATAACCCTGATAAATGCTTCA
ATAATATTGAAAAAGGAAGAGTATGAGTATTCAACATTTCCGTGTCGCCCTTATTCCCTTTTTTGCGGCA
TTTTGCCTTCCTGTTTTTGCTCACCCAGAAACGCTGGTGAAAGTAAAAGATGCTGAAGATCAGTTGGGTG
CACGAGTGGGTTACATCGAACTGGATCTCAACAGCGGTAAGATCCTTGAGAGTTTTCGCCCCGAAGAACG
TTTTCCAATGATGAGCACTTTTAAAGTTCTGCTATGTGGCGCGGTATTATCCCGTATTGACGCCGGGCAA
GAGCAACTCGGTCGCCGCATACACTATTCTCAGAATGACTTGGTTGAGTACTCACCAGTCACAGAAAAGC
ATCTTACGGATGGCATGACAGTAAGAGAATTATGCAGTGCTGCCATAACCATGAGTGATAACACTGCGGC
CAACTTACTTCTGACAACGATCGGAGGACCGAAGGAGCTAACCGCTTTTTTGCACAACATGGGGGATCAT
GTAACTCGCCTTGATCGTTGGGAACCGGAGCTGAATGAAGCCATACCAAACGACGAGCGTGACACCACGA
TGCCTGTAGCAATGGCAACAACGTTGCGCAAACTATTAACTGGCGAACTACTTACTCTAGCTTCCCGGCA
ACAATTAATAGACTGGATGGAGGCGGATAAAGTTGCAGGACCACTTCTGCGCTCGGCCCTTCCGGCTGGC
TGGTTTATTGCTGATAAATCTGGAGCCGGTGAGCGTGGAAGCCGCGGTATCATTGCAGCACTGGGGCCAG
ATGGTAAGCCCTCCCGTATCGTAGTTATCTACACGACGGGGAGTCAGGCAACTATGGATGAACGAAATAG
ACAGATCGCTGAGATAGGTGCCTCACTGATTAAGCATTGGTAACTGTCAGACCAAGTTTACTCATATATA
CTTTAGATTGATTTAAAACTTCATTTTTAATTTAAAAGGATCTAGGTGAAGATCCTTTTTGATAATCTCA
TGACCAAAATCCCTTAACGTGAGTTTTCGTTCCACTGAGCGTCAGACCCCGTAGAAAAGATCAAAGGATC
TTCTTGAGATCCTTTTTTTCTGCGCGTAATCTGCTGCTTGCAAACAAAAAAACCACCGCTACCAGCGGTG
GTTTGTTTGCCGGATCAAGAGCTACCAACTCTTTTTCCGAAGGTAACTGGCTTCAGCAGAGCGCAGATAC
CAAATACTGTTCTTCTAGTGTAGCCGTAGTTAGGCCACCACTTCAAGAACTCTGTAGCACCGCCTACATA
CCTCGCTCTGCTAATCCTGTTACCAGTGGCTGCTGCCAGTGGCGATAAGTCGTGTCTTACCGGGTTGGAC
TCAAGACGATAGTTACCGGATAAGGCGCAGCGGTCGGGCTGAACGGGGGGTTCGTGCACACAGCCCAGCT
TGGAGCGAACGACCTACACCGAACTGAGATACCTACAGCGTGAGCTATGAGAAAGCGCCACGCTTCCCGA
AGGGAGAAAGGCGGACAGGTATCCGGTAAGCGGCAGGGTCGGAACAGGAGAGCGCACGAGGGAGCTTCCA
GGGGGAAACGCCTGGTATCTTTATAGTCCTGTCGGGTTTCGCCACCTCTGACTTGAGCGTCGATTTTTGT
GATGCTCGTCAGGGGGGCGGAGCCTATGGAAAAACGCCAGCAACGCGGCCTTTTTACGGTTCCTGGCCTT
TTGCTGGCCTTTTGCTCACATGTGAGGGCCTATTTCCCATGATTCCTTCATATTTGCATATACGATACAA
GGCTGTTAGAGAGATAATTGGAATTAATTTGACTGTAAACACAAAGATATTAGTACAAAATACGTGACGT
AGAAAGTAATAATTTCTTGGGTAGTTTGCAGTTTTAAAATTATGTTTTAAAATGGACTATCATATGCTTA
CCGTAACTTGAAAGTATTTCGATTTCTTGGCTTTATATATCTTGTGGAAAGGACGAAACACCGAAGCACT
GCACGCCGTAATGTTTTAGAGCTAGAAATAGCAAGTTAAAATAAGGCTAGTCCGTTATCAACTTGAAAAA
GTGGCACCGAGTCGGTGCTTTTTTGTTTTAGAGCTAGAAATAGCAAGTTAAAATAAGGCTAGTCCGTTTT
TAGCGCGTGCGCCAATTCTGCAGACAAATGGCTCTAGAGGTACCCGTTACATAACTTACGGTAAATGGCC
CGCCTGGCTGACCGCCCAACGACCCCCGCCCATTGACGTCAATAGTAACGCCAATAGGGACTTTCCATTG
ACGTCAATGGGTGGAGTATTTACGGTAAACTGCCCACTTGGCAGTACATCAAGTGTATCATATGCCAAGT
ACGCCCCCTATTGACGTCAATGACGGTAAATGGCCCGCCTGGCATTGTGCCCAGTACATGACCTTATGGG
ACTTTCCTACTTGGCAGTACATCTACGTATTAGTCATCGCTATTACCATGGTCGAGGTGAGCCCCACGTT
CTGCTTCACTCTCCCCATCTCCCCCCCCTCCCCACCCCCAATTTTGTATTTATTTATTTTTTAATTATTT
TGTGCAGCGATGGGGGCGGGGGGGGGG
