[The description below was written by a language model from this plasmid's Addgene catalogue record.]
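Description:
7h sgRNA for 4-μHOM reporter is a mammalian CRISPR expression plasmid built on the px330 backbone, an all-in-one vector designed to express both Cas9 nuclease and a single guide RNA from the same plasmid after transfection into mammalian cells. It is propagated in E. coli under ampicillin selection; the copy number is listed as unknown. No feature table accompanies the entry, so the promoters and other regulatory elements are not itemised. In the standard px330 design, the guide is transcribed from a U6 RNA polymerase III promoter upstream of the sgRNA scaffold, and a nuclear-localised Streptococcus pyogenes Cas9 is expressed from a separate Pol II cassette.

The insert is a synthetic 20-nucleotide guide sequence, named 7h, cloned into the BbsI sites of the backbone. Both sites were destroyed during cloning, as is usual for this type IIS oligo-insertion strategy, which places the spacer directly in front of the scaffold. The guide directs Cas9 to cut the 4-μHOM reporter, producing the 3' double-strand break positioned at the edge of the reporter's microhomology.

The plasmid's stated purpose implies that it is one of a pair of targeting reagents, with a companion construct presumably generating the 5' break, although the record does not name a partner plasmid. It is used in reporter-based assays of chromosomal break repair, where the position of the cut relative to the microhomology helps distinguish end-joining outcomes. The associated study concerns canonical non-homologous end joining without insertions or deletions and the role of XLF domains in that process.
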