Addgene plasmid #113625: 7h sgRNA for 4-μHOM reporter
Purpose: sgRNA/CAS9 expression plasmid to induce a 3’ double-strand break in the 4-μHOM reporter at the edge of the microhomology.
Depositing lab: Jeremy Stark. Depositing organization: Beckman Research Institute of the City of Hope. Publication: C-NHEJ without indels is robust and requires synergistic function of distinct XLF domains. Bhargava R, Sandhu M, Muk S, Lee G, Vaidehi N, Stark JM. Nat Commun. 2018 Jun 27;9(1):2484. doi: 10.1038/s41467-018-04867-5. PubMed 29950655.
Backbone
  Vector backbone: px330
  Vector type: Mammalian Expression, CRISPR
Growth in bacteria
  Bacterial resistance: Ampicillin, 100 μg/mL
  Growth temperature: 37°C
  Growth strain: DH5alpha
  Copy number: Unknown
Gene/Insert
  Gene/Insert name: 7h sgRNA
  gRNA/shRNA sequence: gaagcactgcacgccgtaat
  Species: Synthetic
  Cloning method: Restriction Enzyme; 5′ cloning site Bbs1 (destroyed during cloning); 3′ cloning site Bbs1 (destroyed during cloning)
  Sequencing primers: 5′ GACTATCATATGCTTACCGT
Terms and licenses: Academic/Nonprofit Terms; Industry Terms: Not Available to Industry
How to cite: 7h sgRNA for 4-μHOM reporter was a gift from Jeremy Stark (Addgene plasmid # 113625 ; http://n2t.net/addgene:113625 ; RRID:Addgene_113625)
